>Addgene plasmid #114159 | pET29b-clbI S178A | addgene full sequence | sequence record 220643 | Addgene NGS Result
TGCGTCCGGCGTAGAGGATCGAGATCTCGATCCCGCGAAATTAATACGACTCACTATAGGGGAATTGTGA
GCGGATAACAATTCCCCTCTAGAAATAATTTTGTTTAACTTTAAGAAGGAGATATACCATGGGCAGCAGC
CATCATCATCATCATCACAGCAGCGGCCTGGTGCCGCGCGGCAGCCATATGATGGCAGAGAATGATTTTG
GTATAGCTATCATTGGGATGGCGGGGCGTTTCCCTCAAGCCGATACGGTACAGGCGTTTTGGGAAAATCT
TCTGGCAAGCCGAGAGTGCATTTCCTTTTACAGCGATGAGGAACTGCTGGCGATGGGAATCAGTCCTGAA
TTTGTTCAGCACCCAGATTACGTCAAGGCCAAAGGGGAGGTAGCTGACATCGATAAATTTGATGCTGCTT
TCTTCGGTATCGCACCCCGAGAGGCGGAGCTGATGGATCCTCAGCACCGTGTCCTGTTGGAAACCGCGTG
GGCAGCCTTCGAAGATGCGGGCTATGTGGCTGCCGATTATCCGGGGGATGTGGGTATTTTTGCTGGCAAA
AGCATGGATTCCTATTTGATGCTGAACTTGATGCCGCACTTTAAACGCGTTTTCTCTTCTGGCAGTTTGC
AGGCGGCCATTGGTAACGACAAAGACAGTATCACTACTACCATCGCCTATCACCTCAACCTGCGCGGCCC
GGCGATCACGGTGCAGACTTCCGCATCGACATCCTTGGTGGCGGTGTGCGTGGCATGCCAAAGTCTGTTG
ACTTGGCAGTGTGACATGGCGATTGCTGGCGGAGTAACGCTGGGGCCACCAGCAAAAACCGGCTACTTGT
CGCAGGAAGGTGGGATCACCGCCGCCGATGGCCACTGTCGGGCGTTTTCCGATAACAGCAGCGGATTTGT
GCCCGGCACCGGCGCGGGGCTGGTGGTGTTAAAGCGTGTTGATGAAGCGCTGCGTGATGGCGATAACATC
TATGCGGTCATCAAAGGATTTGCCGTCAACAACGACGGTTCGGAGAAGATCAGTTATACCGCGCCGAGCG
TGGATGCCCAAGCGCGCGCCATTGCTCAGGCACAGCGGTTGGCAGGTTTGACACCGCAGGATATCACTTA
TGTGGAAGCCCACGGTACCGGTACGCGTTTGGGCGATCCGGTTGAGTTTTCTGCGCTAAGCCAAGCCTTT
GCGGGCGCGTCACAAAAGCAGTACTGTGCGCTGGGGTCGGTAAAAACCAATATCGGCCATTTGGATACGG
CAGCGGGCGTCGCAGGGTTGATAAAAACCGCGCTGGCAGTGCAGCAGGGAATAATTCCCGCAACATTGCA
CTTTGAACGGCCCAATGCACAGATCGATCTGACCAATAGTCCGTTTTACATCAACACTACCTGTCAACCG
TGGCAACCGGAAAGCGGCATCCGTCGCGCGGGCGTCACCTCGCTTGGCATGGGCGGCACCAATGCCCATG
TTGTGCTGGAACAAGCGCCAGCCGTTGACTTGCAAGCGCGAGCGCCTGTACCTGCCTACAGTATTTTGCC
GTTTTCTGCCAAGACCGACAGTGCCTTATCCTCGGGGCTGGCGCGTTTTGCCGATTTTCTGCAACATGAA
TCGCTGCCGGATAGGCGGGATCTGGCGTGGACACTCTCACAGGGACGTAAAGCCTTCGCACATCGCGCCG
CGCTCGTAACCAGAGATCTACATGCTGCCGGGACGCTGTTGCAGCAGGCCGCGACAGCGCCGTTTGCTCG
TGGTGTAGCGCAGACACAGCTCGGGCTGGGGCTGTTGTTTTCCGGGCAGGGTAGCCAATATCAGCGCATG
GGCCATCAGCTCTATCAGGTTTGGCCGGCCTACGCCGATGCCTTCGACCGTTGCGCGACGTTACTCGAGC
GTGAATACCAACTGGATATCCGCCATGAGTTGTTCAGAGCAGAAGTCTCGTTAGCCCAAGGCGAACGCCT
TGCGCAAACCTGCCTCACACAACCGCTGCTGTTCAGCGTCGAGTATGCCTTAGCCCAATTGTGGCTCAGT
TGGGGAATCACGCCAACGGTAATGATTGGTCATTCGCTGGGCGAATGGGTGGCAGCGACGTTGGCAGGCG
TGTTCTCTTTAGAGGATGCGTTGCGCTTGGTGGCGCGTCGAGCAGAGCTGATGCATCAGGCACCAAGCGG
TGCCATGTTGATGGTGGCGCTGCCCGAAGCACAGATTCGCGCACTGATTACCGCCCCGCTGGCGATTGCC
GCTGTTAACGCCCCTGACTATTCGGTTATCGCCGGGCCTACGTCGGAGATCCTCGCCGTCAGCCAGCGTC
TGACGGAGCAGAACATCATCAACAAACGATTGCATACCTCTCATGCCTTCCACTCTAGCATGATGCAAGA
TGCGGCGCAGGCGCTACGTCAGGCATTTGAGAATGTACGACTGAACCCGCCGACGCTCACCATCATCTCT
ACCGTAACCGGCGCGCACGTCAGTGCCGACACTCTCACCACACCGGACTACTGGATTGAACAGATGCTGA
TGCCTGTGCAGTTCTCCGCTGCACTGCAAGAGGCGCAAGCTACATTTGATGTCGATTTTCTGGAAATCGG
GCCAGGTGCCACCCTGACCCAGCTGACCAACGGTCATGCATTAGGTGATCGTCTCGCGTTCAGCTCGCTG
CCAGCAGGTGCCCGCAGCAGCGATGAGCACAAACATATCTTAGATACCGTGGCAGCGCTTTGGGTGCGAG
GGCATAACATCGATTTGTCTGCGTTTGCAGGTGAGCAACCGCGCCGTGTCTCTCTACCGACCTACGCCTT
TGACAAAATCCGTTACTGGGTCGACAGTCCAGAAGAACAGAGGAGCGCCGTAACGCCGGTGGCGGACGCG
GGAAGTGTCATCCCTAGCGAACCGTCGGTGCGCCGTCAGCCGCGTCCGGCGTTTTCGGTGCCTTACGCGG
CTCCAGAGAGCAAAACGCAGCGCGGCTTAGTGGCGATTTGTGAAGCATTGCTGGGAATTGACGGCTTGGG
CATTGACGACAACTTCTTCGAAGCTGGCGGACATTCATTGATGCTGGGCATGTTGCTGGCGCAGGTACAG
GAACGGTTCGCCGTCACTCTTTCCTTTTTCGACGTGATGGAGGATGCCAGCGTGCGCGCGTTAGCGCAGT
TGGTCGAGCAGGAGCAGCAGGATGATGGAGGGTCCGCACTTGCCGTGCTAGTTAACGACATGATTAATGA
GAATTCGAGCTCCGTCGACAAGCTTGCGGCCGCACTCGAGCACCACCACCACCACCACTGAGATCCGGCT
GCTAACAAAGCCCGAAAGGAAGCTGAGTTGGCTGCTGCCACCGCTGAGCAATAACTAGCATAACCCCTTG
GGGCCTCTAAACGGGTCTTGAGGGGTTTTTTGCTGAAAGGAGGAACTATATCCGGATTGGCGAATGGG
[124 nt withheld, positions 3429-3552]
C
[91 nt withheld, positions 3554-3644]
A
[49 nt withheld, positions 3646-3694]
CCTTTGACGTTGGAGTCCACGTTCTTT
[37 nt withheld, positions 3722-3758]
ACCCTATCTCGGTCTATTCTTTTGATTTATAAGGGATTTTGCCGATTTCGGCCTATTGGTTAAAAAATGA
GCTGATTTAACAAAAATTTAACGCGAATTTTAACAAAATATTAACGCTTACAATTTAGGTGGCACTTTTC
GGGGAAATGTGCGCGGAACCCCTATTTGTTTATTTTTCTAAATACATTCAAATATGTATCCGCTCATGAA
TTAATTCTTAGAAAAACTCATCGAGCATCAAATGAAACTGCAATTTATTCATATCAGGATTATCAATACC
ATATTTTTGAAAAAGCCGTTTCTGTAATGAAGGAGAAAACTCACCGAGGCAGTTCCATAGGATGGCAAGA
TCCTGGTATCGGTCTGCGATTCCGACTCGTCCAACATCAATACAACCTATTAATTTCCCCTCGTCAAAAA
TAAGGTTATCAAGTGAGAAATCACCATGAGTGACGACTGAATCCGGTGAGAATGGCAAAAGTTTATGCAT
TTCTTTCCAGACTTGTTCAACAGGCCAGCCATTACGCTCGTCATCAAAATCACTCGCATCAACCAAACCG
TTATTCATTCGTGATTGCGCCTGAGCGAGACGAAATACGCGATCGCTGTTAAAAGGACAATTACAAACAG
GAATCGAATGCAACCGGCGCAGGAACACTGCCAGCGCATCAACAATATTTTCACCTGAATCAGGATATTC
TTCTAATACCTGGAATGCTGTTTTCCCGGGGATCGCAGTGGTGAGTAACCATGCATCATCAGGAGTACGG
ATAAAATGCTTGATGGTCGGAAGAGGCATAAATTCCGTCAGCCAGTTTAGTCTGACCATCTCATCTGTAA
CATCATTGGCAACGCTACCTTTGCCATGTTTCAGAAACAACTCTGGCGCATCGGGCTTCCCATACAATCG
ATAGATTGTCGCACCTGATTGCCCGACATTATCGCGAGCCCATTTATACCCATATAAATCAGCATCCATG
TTGGAATTTAATCGCGGCCTAGAGCAAGACGTTTCCCGTTGAATATGGCTCATAACACCCCTTGTATTAC
TGTTTATGTAAGCAGACAGTTTTATTGTTCATGACCAAAATCCCTTAACGTGAGTTTTCGTTCCACTGAG
CGTCAGACCCCGTAGAAAAGATCAAAGGATCTTCTTGAGATCCTTTTTTTCTGCGCGTAATCTGCTGCTT
GCAAACAAAAAAACCACCGCTACCAGCGGTGGTTTGTTTGCCGGATCAAGAGCTACCAACTCTTTTTCCG
AAGGTAACTGGCTTCAGCAGAGCGCAGATACCAAATACTGTCCTTCTAGTGTAGCCGTAGTTAGGCCACC
ACTTCAAGAACTCTGTAGCACCGCCTACATACCTCGCTCTGCTAATCCTGTTACCAGTGGCTGCTGCCAG
TGGCGATAAGTCGTGTCTTACCGGGTTGGACTCAAGACGATAGTTACCGGATAAGGCGCAGCGGTCGGGC
TGAACGGGGGGTTCGTGCACACAGCCCAGCTTGGAGCGAACGACCTACACCGAACTGAGATACCTACAGC
GTGAGCTATGAGAAAGCGCCACGCTTCCCGAAGGGAGAAAGGCGGACAGGTATCCGGTAAGCGGCAGGGT
CGGAACAGGAGAGCGCACGAGGGAGCTTCCAGGGGGAAACGCCTGGTATCTTTATAGTCCTGTCGGGTTT
CGCCACCTCTGACTTGAGCGTCGATTTTTGTGATGCTCGTCAGGGGGGCGGAGCCTATGGAAAAACGCCA
GCAACGCGGCCTTTTTACGGTTCCTGGCCTTTTGCTGGCCTTTTGCTCACATGTTCTTTCCTGCGTTATC
CCCTGATTCTGTGGATAACCGTATTACCGCCTTTGAGTGAGCTGATACCGCTCGCCGCAGCCGAACGACC
GAGCGCAGCGAGTCAGTGAGCGAGGAAGCGGAAGAGCGCCTGATGCGGTATTTTCTCCTTACGCATCTGT
GCGGTATTTCACACCGCAATGGTGCACTCTCAGTACAATCTGCTCTGATGCCGCATAGTTAAGCCAGTAT
ACACTCCGCTATCGCTACGTGACTGGGTCATGGCTGCGCCCCGACACCCGCCAACACCCGCTGACGCGCC
CTGACGGGCTTGTCTGCTCCCGGCATCCGCTTACAGACAAGCTGTGACCGTCTCCGGGAGCTGCATGTGT
CAGAGGTTTTCACCGTCATCACCGAAACGCGCGAGGCAGCTGCGGTAAAGCTCATCAGCGTGGTCGTGAA
GCGATTCACAGATGTCTGCCTGTTCATCCGCGTCCAGCTCGTTGAGTTTCTCCAGAAGCGTTAATGTCTG
GCTTCTGATAAAGCGGGCCATGTTAAGGGCGGTTTTTTCCTGTTTGGTCACTGATGCCTCCGTGTAAGGG
GGATTTCTGTTCATGGGGGTAATGATACCGATGAAACGAGAGAGGATGCTCACGATACGGGTTACTGATG
ATGAACATGCCCGGTTACTGGAACGTTGTGAGGGTAAACAACTGGCGGTATGGATGCGGCGGGACCAGAG
AAAAATCACTCAGGGTCAATGCCAGCGCTTCGTTAATACAGATGTAGGTGTTCCACAGGGTAGCCAGCAG
CATCCTGCGATGCAGATCCGGAACATAATGGTGCAGGGCGCTGACTTCCGCGTTTCCAGACTTTACGAAA
CACGGAAACCGAAGACCATTCATGTTGTTGCTCAGGTCGCAGACGTTTTGCAGCAGCAGTCGCTTCACGT
TCGCTCGCGTATCGGTGATTCATTCTGCTAACCAGTAAGGCAACCCCGCCAGCCTAGCCGGGTCCTCAAC
GACAGGAGCACGATCATGCGCACCCGTGGGGCCGCCATGCCGGCGATAATGGCCTGCTTCTCGCCGAAAC
GTTTGGTGGCGGGACCAGTGACGAAGGCTTGAGCGAGGGCGTGCAAGATTCCGAATACCGCAAGCGACAG
GCCGATCATCGTCGCGCTCCAGCGAAAGCGGTCCTCGCCGAAAATGACCCAGAGCGCTGCCGGCACCTGT
CCTACGAGTTGCATGATAAAGAAGACAGTCATAAGTGCGGCGACGATAGTCATGCCCCGCGCCCACCGGA
AGGAGCTGACTGGGTTGAAGGCTCTCAAGGGCATCGGTCGAGATCCCGGTGCCTAATGAGTGAGCTAACT
TACATTAATTGCGTTGCGCTCACTGCCCGCTTTCCAGTCGGGAAACCTGTCGTGCCAGCTGCATTAATGA
ATCGGCCAACGCGCGGGGAGAGGCGGTTTGCGTATTGGGCGCCAGGGTGGTTTTTCTTTTCACCAGTGAG
ACGGGCAACAGCTGATTGCCCTTCACCGCCTGGCCCTGAGAGAGTTGCAGCAAGCGGTCCACGCTGGTTT
GCCCCAGCAGGCGAAAATCCTGTTTGATGGTGGTTAACGGCGGGATATAACATGAGCTGTCTTCGGTATC
GTCGTATCCCACTACCGAGATATCCGCACCAACGCGCAGCCCGGACTCGGTAATGGCGCGCATTGCGCCC
AGCGCCATCTGATCGTTGGCAACCAGCATCGCAGTGGGAACGATGCCCTCATTCAGCATTTGCATGGTTT
GTTGAAAACCGGACATGGCACTCCAGTCGCCTTCCCGTTCCGCTATCGGCTGAATTTGATTGCGAGTGAG
ATATTTATGCCAGCCAGCCAGACGCAGACGCGCCGAGACAGAACTTAATGGGCCCGCTAACAGCGCGATT
TGCTGGTGACCCAATGCGACCAGATGCTCCACGCCCAGTCGCGTACCGTCTTCATGGGAGAAAATAATAC
TGTTGATGGGTGTCTGGTCAGAGACATCAAGAAATAACGCCGGAACATTAGTGCAGGCAGCTTCCACAGC
AATGGCATCCTGGTCATCCAGCGGATAGTTAATGATCAGCCCACTGACGCGTTGCGCGAGAAGATTGTGC
ACCGCCGCTTTACAGGCTTCGACGCCGCTTCGTTCTACCATCGACACCACCACGCTGGCACCCAGTTGAT
CGGCGCGAGATTTAATCGCCGCGACAATTTGCGACGGCGCGTGCAGGGCCAGACTGGAGGTGGCAACGCC
AATCAGCAACGACTGTTTGCCCGCCAGTTGTTGTGCCACGCGGTTGGGAATGTAATTCAGCTCCGCCATC
GCCGCTTCCACTTTTTCCCGCGTTTTCGCAGAAACGTGGCTGGCCTGGTTCACCACGCGGGAAACGGTCT
GATAAGAGACACCGGCATACTCTGCGACATCGTATAACGTTACTGGTTTCACATTCACCACCCTGAATTG
ACTCTCTTCCGGGCGCTATCATGCCATACCGCGAAAGGTTTTGCGCCATTCGATGGTGTCCGGGATCTCG
ACGCTCTCCCTTATGCGACTCCTGCATTAGGAAGCAGCCCAGTAGTAGGTTGAGGCCGTTGAGCACCGCC
GCCGCAAGGAATGGTGCATGCAAGGAGATGGCGCCCAACAGTCCCCCGGCCACGGGGCCTGCCACCATAC
CCACGCCGAAACAAGCGCTCATGAGCCCGAAGTGGCGAGCCCGATCTTCCCCATCGGTGATGTCGGCGAT
ATAGGCGCCAGCAACCGCACCTGTGGCGCCGGTGATGCCGGCCACGA
Features (pLannotate 1.2.2; 20 found; start..end, strand, type, name):
     42..60      +  promoter       T7 promoter: promoter for bacteriophage T7 RNA polymerase
     61..85      +  protein_bind   lac operator: The lac repressor binds to the lac operator to inhibit transcription in E. coli. This inhibition can be relieved by adding lactose or isopropyl-β-D-thiogalactopyranoside (IPTG). lac repressor encoded by lacI
    100..122     +  RBS            RBS: efficient ribosome binding site from bacteriophage T7 gene 10 (Olins and Rangwala, 1989)
    141..157     +  CDS            capTEV™ (fragment): composite tag for in vivo biotinylation, TEV protease cleavage, and 6xHis tagging
    168..185     +  CDS            thrombin site: thrombin recognition and cleavage site
   3261..3278    +  CDS            9xHis (fragment): 9xHis affinity tag
   3288..3337    +  CDS            SET1 (fragment): solubility-enhancement tag derived from T7 phage gene 10B
   3345..3392    +  terminator     T7 terminator: transcription terminator for bacteriophage T7 RNA polymerase
   3429..3857    +  rep_origin     f1 ori (sequence partly withheld): f1 bacteriophage origin of replication; arrow indicates direction of (+) strand synthesis
   3910..3967    +  promoter       AmpR promoter (fragment): bla
   3976..4791    -  CDS            KanR: aminoglycoside phosphotransferase; aph(3')-Ia; confers resistance to kanamycin in bacteria or G418 (Geneticin®) in eukaryotes
   4913..5501    +  rep_origin     ori: high-copy-number ColE1/pMB1/pBR322/pUC origin of replication
   5687..5826    -  misc_feature   bom: basis of mobility region from pBR322
   5928..6119    -  CDS            rop: Rop protein, which maintains plasmids at low copy number; rop
   6136..6516    +  CDS            YPB1_ECOLX: Protein predicted: Swiss-Prot protein existence level 4. From Escherichia coli.
   6588..6879    -  CDS            TcR (fragment): tetracycline efflux protein; tet; confers resistance to tetracycline
   6894..6915    -  protein_bind   CAP binding site: CAP binding activates transcription in the presence of cAMP. E. coli catabolite activator protein
   6928..8010    -  CDS            lacI: lac repressor; lacI; The lac repressor binds to the lac operator to inhibit transcription in E. coli. This inhibition can be relieved by adding lactose or isopropyl-β-D-thiogalactopyranoside (IPTG).
   8011..8088    -  promoter       lacI promoter: lacI
   8096..20      -  CDS            TcR (fragment) (across the origin): tetracycline efflux protein; tet; confers resistance to tetracycline
