[The description below was written by a language model from this plasmid's Addgene catalogue record and pLannotate feature annotations shown in this document.]
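Description:
pET29b-clbI S178A is a bacterial expression plasmid built on the pET29b backbone for producing a point mutant of ClbI, an enzyme encoded by the E. coli colibactin biosynthetic gene cluster. The catalogue lists the plasmid at about 8.3 kb, which is close to the 8,355 nt sequenced record. It is maintained in E. coli through a ColE1/pMB1-type origin accompanied by the pBR322-derived bom and rop elements, the latter acting to restrain copy number. Selection is by kanamycin through an aminoglycoside phosphotransferase gene. An f1 origin is also present. Short hits to tetracycline-resistance sequence appear to be backbone remnants rather than a working marker.

The clbI open reading frame itself is not annotated in the feature table, but it evidently occupies the roughly 3 kb gap between the upstream and downstream tag features. Expression is driven by a T7 promoter with an adjacent lac operator and the phage T7 gene 10 ribosome binding site, and it ends at a T7 terminator. A lacI gene on the plasmid supplies repressor, so transcription stays low until IPTG is added in a host that provides T7 RNA polymerase.

According to the record, the protein carries an N-terminal 6xHis tag followed by a thrombin cleavage site, plus a C-terminal 6xHis tag. The small fragments labelled capTEV, 9xHis and SET1 are probably software matches to these histidine tags and flanking vector sequence. Serine 178 is replaced by alanine. The record does not state the role of this residue, but the associated study concerns how colibactin assembly-line enzymes build a cyclopropane ring. The construct is therefore suited to purifying the mutant enzyme by metal affinity for biochemical comparison with wild-type ClbI.
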