Addgene plasmid #114159: pET29b-clbI S178A
Purpose: Expresses ClbI S178A
Depositing lab: Emily Balskus. Depositing organization: Harvard University. Publication: Colibactin assembly line enzymes use S-adenosylmethionine to build a cyclopropane ring. Zha L, Jiang Y, Henke MT, Wilson MR, Wang JX, Kelleher NL, Balskus EP. Nat Chem Biol. 2017 Oct;13(10):1063-1065. doi: 10.1038/nchembio.2448. Epub 2017 Aug 7. PubMed 28805802.
Backbone
  Vector backbone: pET29b
  Total vector size (bp): 8304
  Vector type: Bacterial Expression
Growth in bacteria
  Bacterial resistance: Kanamycin, 50 μg/mL
  Growth temperature: 37°C
  Growth strain: DH5alpha
  Copy number: Unknown
Gene/Insert
  Gene/Insert name: clbI
  Species: E. coli
  Mutation: Mutated S178 to Ala
  GenBank ID: CAJ76291
  Tag / fusion protein: 6xHis-Thrombin site (N terminal on insert); 6xHis (C terminal on insert)
Terms and licenses: Academic/Nonprofit Terms; Industry Terms: Not Available to Industry
How to cite: pET29b-clbI S178A was a gift from Emily Balskus (Addgene plasmid # 114159 ; http://n2t.net/addgene:114159 ; RRID:Addgene_114159)
